Addgene plasmid #182336: CMV-FOXC1-T2A-miRFP670
Purpose: Expresses human FOXC1 and miRFP670 via T2A linker under control of a CMV promoter.
Depositing lab: Jennifer Mitchell. Depositing organization: University of Toronto. Publication: Epigenetic reprogramming of a distal developmental enhancer cluster drives SOX2 overexpression in breast and lung adenocarcinoma. Abatti LE, Lado-Fernandez P, Huynh L, Collado M, Hoffman MM, Mitchell JA. Nucleic Acids Res. 2023 Sep 22:gkad734. doi: 10.1093/nar/gkad734. PubMed 37738673.
Backbone
  Vector backbone: pcDNA3.3-TOPO
  Backbone manufacturer: Invitrogen
  Backbone size w/o insert (bp): 6396
  Total vector size (bp): 8055
  Modifications to backbone: Inserted T2A-miRFP670 at 3' terminal of MCS.
  Vector type: Mammalian Expression
  Selectable markers: Neomycin (select with G418)
Growth in bacteria
  Bacterial resistance: Ampicillin, 100 μg/mL
  Growth temperature: 37°C
  Growth strain: DH5alpha
  Copy number: High Copy
Gene/Insert
  Gene/Insert name: Forkhead Box C1 (alt name: FOXC1)
  Species: H. sapiens (human)
  Insert size (bp): 1659
  GenBank ID: NM_001453
  Entrez Gene: FOXC1 (a.k.a. ARA, ASGD3, FKHL7, FREAC-3, FREAC3, IGDA, IHG1, IRID1, RIEG3)
  Promoter: CMV
  Tag / fusion protein: Inserted T2A-miRFP670 at 3' terminal of MCS. (C terminal on insert)
  Cloning method: Gibson Cloning
  Sequencing primers: 5′ TAGAAGACACCGGGACCGAT; 3′ GGATTCTCCTCCACGTCACC
Resource information
  A portion of this plasmid was derived from a plasmid made by: FOXC1 was subcloned from Addgene Plasmid #153114 (Flag-FOXC1 from Stefan Koch)
Terms and licenses: Academic/Nonprofit Terms; Industry Terms: Not Available to Industry
How to cite: CMV-FOXC1-T2A-miRFP670 was a gift from Jennifer Mitchell (Addgene plasmid # 182336 ; http://n2t.net/addgene:182336 ; RRID:Addgene_182336)
