[The description below was written by a language model from this plasmid's Addgene catalogue record and pLannotate feature annotations shown in this document.]
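Description:
CMV-FOXC1-T2A-miRFP670 is an 8,055 bp mammalian expression plasmid built on the Invitrogen pcDNA3.3-TOPO backbone, which was modified by placing a T2A-miRFP670 cassette at the 3' end of the cloning site. In bacteria it replicates from a high-copy ColE1/pUC-type origin and is selected with ampicillin through the β-lactamase gene. An f1 origin and small lac promoter/operator, lacI and bom remnants are also annotated as backbone features. For selection in mammalian cells, an SV40 enhancer/early promoter drives the neomycin phosphotransferase gene, terminated by an SV40 polyadenylation signal, allowing G418 selection of stable transfectants. A short ble fragment is annotated between the neo gene and the SV40 poly(A) signal and appears to be only a partial remnant.

The payload is a single transcription unit driven by the human cytomegalovirus immediate-early enhancer and promoter. It encodes the 1,659 bp human FOXC1 coding sequence, a forkhead-box DNA-binding transcription factor involved in many developmental processes, which was introduced by Gibson assembly after subcloning from an earlier FOXC1 plasmid. According to the catalogue entry, FOXC1 is joined at its C terminus through a T2A self-cleaving peptide to miRFP670, a monomeric near-infrared fluorescent protein derived from a bacterial phytochrome with emission near 670 nm. The T2A itself is not annotated in the feature table, but it would fall in the short gap between the two coding regions. Ribosomal skipping at T2A yields FOXC1 and the reporter as separate proteins from one mRNA, so far-red fluorescence marks cells expressing the transcription factor. The transcript ends at an HSV thymidine kinase poly(A) signal. The construct is suited to overexpressing FOXC1 in transfected mammalian cells while identifying or sorting expressing cells. The associated work concerns enhancer reprogramming and SOX2 overexpression in breast and lung adenocarcinoma.
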