Features (pLannotate 1.2.2; 19 found; start..end, strand, type, name):
     82..461     +  enhancer       CMV enhancer: human cytomegalovirus immediate early enhancer
    462..665     +  promoter       CMV promoter: human cytomegalovirus (CMV) immediate early promoter
    767..2425    +  CDS            FOXC1: FOXC1_HUMAN - Also known as FKHL7, FREAC3. Experimental evidence at protein level: Swiss-Prot protein existence level 1. DNA-binding transcriptional factor that plays a role in a broad range of cellular and developmental processes such as eye, bones, cardiovascular, kidney and skin development (PubMed:11782474, PubMed:15299087, PubMed:15684392, PubMed:16492674, PubMed:27907090, PubMed:14506133, PubMed:14578375, PubMed:15277473, PubMed:16449236, PubMed:17210863, PubMed:19793056, PubMed:19279310, PubMed:25786029, PubMed:27804176). Acts either as a transcriptional activator or repressor (PubMed:1
   2492..3436    +  CDS            ORF frame 1: bright monomeric near-infrared fluorescent protein engineered from a bacterial phytochrome, with an emission maximum of 670 nm (Shcherbakova et al., 2016)
   3517..3565    +  polyA_signal   HSV TK poly(A) signal: herpes simplex virus thymidine kinase polyadenylation signal (Cole and Stacy, 1985)
   3656..3672    -  polyA_signal   bGH poly(A) signal (fragment): bovine growth hormone polyadenylation signal
   3767..4195    +  rep_origin     f1 ori (sequence partly withheld): f1 bacteriophage origin of replication; arrow indicates direction of (+) strand synthesis
   4209..4538    +  promoter       SV40 promoter: SV40 enhancer and early promoter
   4605..5396    +  CDS            neo: KKA2_KLEPN - Also known as kan, nptII. Experimental evidence at protein level: Swiss-Prot protein existence level 1. Resistance to kanamycin, neomycin, paromomycin, ribostamycin, butirosin and gentamicin B. From Klebsiella pneumoniae.
   5422..5580    +  CDS            ble (fragment): BLE_KLEPN - Experimental evidence at protein level: Swiss-Prot protein existence level 1. Binding protein with a strong affinity to the bleomycin family of antibiotics. Binds to CL990; an antimitotic-antibiotic compound. From Klebsiella pneumoniae.
   5575..5696    +  polyA_signal   SV40 poly(A) signal: SV40 polyadenylation signal
   5769..5785    -  protein_bind   lac operator: The lac repressor binds to the lac operator to inhibit transcription in E. coli. This inhibition can be relieved by adding lactose or isopropyl-β-D-thiogalactopyranoside (IPTG). lac repressor encoded by lacI
   5793..5823    -  promoter       lac promoter: promoter for the E. coli lac operon
   5838..5859    -  protein_bind   CAP binding site: CAP binding activates transcription in the presence of cAMP. E. coli catabolite activator protein
   5872..5964    -  CDS            lacI (fragment): lac repressor; lacI; The lac repressor binds to the lac operator to inhibit transcription in E. coli. This inhibition can be relieved by adding lactose or isopropyl-β-D-thiogalactopyranoside (IPTG).
   6147..6735    -  rep_origin     ori: high-copy-number ColE1/pMB1/pBR322/pUC origin of replication
   6906..7766    -  CDS            AmpR: β-lactamase; bla; confers resistance to ampicillin, carbenicillin, and related antibiotics
   7767..7871    -  promoter       AmpR promoter: bla
   7930..7982    -  misc_feature   bom (fragment): basis of mobility region from pBR322
>Addgene plasmid #182336 | CMV-FOXC1-T2A-miRFP670 | addgene full sequence | sequence record 356299 | Addgene NGS Result
TGACCGACAATTGCATGAAGAATCTGCTTAGGGTTAGGCGTTTTGCGCTGCTTCGCGATGTACGGGCCAG
ATATACGCGTTGACATTGATTATTGACTAGTTATTAATAGTAATCAATTACGGGGTCATTAGTTCATAGC
CCATATATGGAGTTCCGCGTTACATAACTTACGGTAAATGGCCCGCCTGGCTGACCGCCCAACGACCCCC
GCCCATTGACGTCAATAATGACGTATGTTCCCATAGTAACGCCAATAGGGACTTTCCATTGACGTCAATG
GGTGGAGTATTTACGGTAAACTGCCCACTTGGCAGTACATCAAGTGTATCATATGCCAAGTACGCCCCCT
ATTGACGTCAATGACGGTAAATGGCCCGCCTGGCATTATGCCCAGTACATGACCTTATGGGACTTTCCTA
CTTGGCAGTACATCTACGTATTAGTCATCGCTATTACCATGGTGATGCGGTTTTGGCAGTACATCAATGG
GCGTGGATAGCGGTTTGACTCACGGGGATTTCCAAGTCTCCACCCCATTGACGTCAATGGGAGTTTGTTT
TGGCACCAAAATCAACGGGACTTTCCAAAATGTCGTAACAACTCCGCCCCATTGACGCAAATGGGCGGTA
GGCGTGTACGGTGGGAGGTCTATATAAGCAGAGCTCGTTTAGTGAACCGTCAGATCGCCTGGAGACGCCA
TCCACGCTGTTTTGACCTCCATAGAAGACACCGGGACCGATCCAGCCTCCGGACTCTAGAGCCACCATGC
AGGCGCGCTACTCCGTGTCCAGCCCCAACTCCCTGGGAGTGGTGCCCTACCTCGGCGGCGAGCAGAGCTA
CTACCGCGCGGCGGCCGCGGCGGCCGGGGGCGGCTACACCGCCATGCCGGCCCCCATGAGCGTGTACTCG
CACCCTGCGCACGCCGAGCAGTACCCGGGCGGCATGGCCCGCGCCTACGGGCCCTACACGCCGCAGCCGC
AGCCCAAGGACATGGTGAAGCCGCCCTATAGCTACATCGCGCTCATCACCATGGCCATCCAGAACGCCCC
GGACAAGAAGATCACCCTGAACGGCATCTACCAGTTCATCATGGACCGCTTCCCCTTCTACCGGGACAAC
AAGCAGGGCTGGCAGAACAGCATCCGCCACAACCTCTCGCTCAACGAGTGCTTCGTCAAGGTGCCGCGCG
ACGACAAGAAGCCGGGCAAGGGCAGCTACTGGACGCTGGACCCGGACTCCTACAACATGTTCGAGAACGG
CAGCTTCCTGCGGCGGCGGCGGCGCTTCAAGAAGAAGGACGCGGTGAAGGACAAGGAGGAGAAGGACAGG
CTGCACCTCAAGGAGCCGCCCCCGCCCGGCCGCCAGCCCCCGCCCGCGCCGCCGGAGCAGGCCGACGGCA
ACGCGCCCGGTCCGCAGCCGCCGCCCGTGCGCATCCAGGACATCAAGACCGAGAACGGTACGTGCCCCTC
GCCGCCCCAGCCCCTGTCCCCGGCCGCCGCCCTGGGCAGCGGCAGCGCCGCCGCGGTGCCCAAGATCGAG
AGCCCCGACAGCAGCAGCAGCAGCCTGTCCAGCGGGAGCAGCCCCCCGGGCAGCCTGCCGTCGGCGCGGC
CGCTCAGCCTGGACGGTGCGGATTCCGCGCCGCCGCCGCCCGCGCCCTCCGCCCCGCCGCCGCACCATAG
CCAGGGCTTCAGCGTGGACAACATCATGACGTCGCTGCGGGGGTCGCCGCAGAGCGCGGCCGCGGAGCTC
AGCTCCGGCCTTCTGGCCTCGGCGGCCGCGTCCTCGCGCGCGGGGATCGCACCCCCGCTGGCGCTCGGCG
CCTACTCGCCCGGCCAGAGCTCCCTCTACAGCTCCCCCTGCAGCCAGACCTCCAGCGCGGGCAGCTCGGG
CGGCGGCGGCGGCGGCGCGGGGGCCGCGGGGGGCGCGGGCGGCGCCGGGACCTACCACTGCAACCTGCAA
GCCATGAGCCTGTACGCGGCCGGCGAGCGCGGGGGCCACTTGCAGGGCGCGCCCGGGGGCGCGGGCGGCT
CGGCCGTGGACGACCCCCTGCCCGACTACTCTCTGCCTCCGGTCACCAGCAGCAGCTCGTCGTCCCTGAG
TCACGGCGGCGGCGGCGGCGGCGGCGGGGGAGGCCAGGAGGCCGGCCACCACCCTGCGGCCCACCAAGGC
CGCCTCACCTCGTGGTACCTGAACCAGGCGGGCGGAGACCTGGGCCACTTGGCGAGCGCGGCGGCGGCGG
CGGCGGCCGCAGGCTACCCGGGCCAGCAGCAGAACTTCCACTCGGTGCGGGAGATGTTCGAGTCACAGAG
GATCGGCTTGAACAACTCTCCAGTGAACGGGAATAGTAGCTGTCAAATGGCCTTCCCTTCCAGCCAGTCT
CTGTACCGCACGTCCGGAGCTTTCGTCTACGACTGTAGCAAGTTTGCTAGCGAGGGCAGAGGAAGTCTTC
TAACATGCGGTGACGTGGAGGAGAATCCCGGCCCTGGTACCGTAGCAGGTCATGCCTCTGGCAGCCCCGC
ATTCGGGACCGCCTCTCATTCGAATTGCGAACATGAAGAGATCCACCTCGCCGGCTCGATCCAGCCGCAT
GGCGCGCTTCTGGTCGTCAGCGAACATGATCATCGCGTCATCCAGGCCAGCGCCAACGCCGCGGAATTTC
TGAATCTCGGAAGCGTACTCGGCGTTCCGCTCGCCGAGATCGACGGCGATCTGTTGATCAAGATCCTGCC
GCATCTCGATCCCACCGCCGAAGGCATGCCGGTCGCGGTGCGCTGCCGGATCGGCAATCCCTCTACGGAG
TACTGCGGTCTGATGCATCGGCCTCCGGAAGGCGGGCTGATCATCGAACTCGAACGTGCCGGCCCGTCGA
TCGATCTGTCAGGCACGCTGGCGCCGGCGCTGGAGCGGATCCGCACGGCGGGTTCACTGCGCGCGCTGTG
CGATGACACCGTGCTGCTGTTTCAGCAGTGCACCGGCTACGACCGGGTGATGGTGTATCGTTTCGATGAG
CAAGGCCACGGCCTGGTATTCTCCGAGTGCCATGTGCCTGGGCTCGAATCCTATTTCGGCAACCGCTATC
CGTCGTCGACTGTCCCGCAGATGGCGCGGCAGCTGTACGTGCGGCAGCGCGTCCGCGTGCTGGTCGACGT
CACCTATCAGCCGGTGCCGCTGGAGCCGCGGCTGTCGCCGCTGACCGGGCGCGATCTCGACATGTCGGGC
TGCTTCCTGCGCTCGATGTCGCCGTGCCATCTGCAGTTCCTGAAGGACATGGGCGTGCGCGCCACCCTGG
CGGTGTCGCTGGTGGTCGGCGGCAAGCTGTGGGGCCTGGTTGTCTGTCACCATTATCTGCCGCGCTTCAT
CCGTTTCGAGCTGCGGGCGATCTGCAAACGGCTCGCCGAAAGGATCGCGACGCGGATCACCGCGCTTGAG
AGCTAAACCGGTTAGTAATGAGTTTAAACGGGGGAGGCTAACTGAAACACGGAAGGAGACAATACCGGAA
GGAACCCGCGCTATGACGGCAATAAAAAGACAGAATAAAACGCACGGGTGTTGGGTCGTTTGTTCATAAA
CGCGGGGTTCGGTCCCAGGGCTGGCACTCTGTCGATACCCCACCGAGACCCCATTGGGGCCAATACGCCC
GCGTTTCTTCCTTTTCCCCACCCCACCCCCCAAGTTCGGGTGAAGGCCCAGGGCTCGCAGCCAACGTCGG
GGCGGCAGGCCCTGCCATAGCAGATCTGCGCAGCTGGGGCTCTAGGGGGTATCCCC
[124 nt withheld, positions 3767-3890]
C
[91 nt withheld, positions 3892-3982]
A
[49 nt withheld, positions 3984-4032]
CCTTTGACGTTGGAGTCCACGTTCTTT
[37 nt withheld, positions 4060-4096]
ACCCTATCTCGGTCTATTCTTTTGATTTATAAGGGATTTTGCCGATTTCGGCCTATTGGTTAAAAAATGA
GCTGATTTAACAAAAATTTAACGCGAATTAATTCTGTGGAATGTGTGTCAGTTAGGGTGTGGAAAGTCCC
CAGGCTCCCCAGCAGGCAGAAGTATGCAAAGCATGCATCTCAATTAGTCAGCAACCAGGTGTGGAAAGTC
CCCAGGCTCCCCAGCAGGCAGAAGTATGCAAAGCATGCATCTCAATTAGTCAGCAACCATAGTCCCGCCC
CTAACTCCGCCCATCCCGCCCCTAACTCCGCCCAGTTCCGCCCATTCTCCGCCCCATGGCTGACTAATTT
TTTTTATTTATGCAGAGGCCGAGGCCGCCTCTGCCTCTGAGCTATTCCAGAAGTAGTGAGGAGGCTTTTT
TGGAGGCCTAGGCTTTTGCAAAAAGCTCCCGGGAGCTTGTATATCCATTTTCGGATCTGATCAAGAGACA
GGATGAGGATCGTTTCGCATGATTGAACAAGATGGATTGCACGCAGGTTCTCCGGCCGCTTGGGTGGAGA
GGCTATTCGGCTATGACTGGGCACAACAGACAATCGGCTGCTCTGATGCCGCCGTGTTCCGGCTGTCAGC
GCAGGGGCGCCCGGTTCTTTTTGTCAAGACCGACCTGTCCGGTGCCCTGAATGAACTGCAGGACGAGGCA
GCGCGGCTATCGTGGCTGGCCACGACGGGCGTTCCTTGCGCAGCTGTGCTCGACGTTGTCACTGAAGCGG
GAAGGGACTGGCTGCTATTGGGCGAAGTGCCGGGGCAGGATCTCCTGTCATCTCACCTTGCTCCTGCCGA
GAAAGTATCCATCATGGCTGATGCAATGCGGCGGCTGCATACGCTTGATCCGGCTACCTGCCCATTCGAC
CACCAAGCGAAACATCGCATCGAGCGAGCACGTACTCGGATGGAAGCCGGTCTTGTCGATCAGGATGATC
TGGACGAAGAGCATCAGGGGCTCGCGCCAGCCGAACTGTTCGCCAGGCTCAAGGCGCGCATGCCCGACGG
CGAGGATCTCGTCGTGACCCATGGCGATGCCTGCTTGCCGAATATCATGGTGGAAAATGGCCGCTTTTCT
GGATTCATCGACTGTGGCCGGCTGGGTGTGGCGGACCGCTATCAGGACATAGCGTTGGCTACCCGTGATA
TTGCTGAAGAGCTTGGCGGCGAATGGGCTGACCGCTTCCTCGTGCTTTACGGTATCGCCGCTCCCGATTC
GCAGCGCATCGCCTTCTATCGCCTTCTTGACGAGTTCTTCTGAGCGGGACTCTGGGGTTCGCGAAATGAC
CGACCAAGCGACGCCCAACCTGCCATCACGAGATTTCGATTCCACCGCCGCCTTCTATGAAAGGTTGGGC
TTCGGAATCGTTTTCCGGGACGCCGGCTGGATGATCCTCCAGCGCGGGGATCTCATGCTGGAGTTCTTCG
CCCACCCCAACTTGTTTATTGCAGCTTATAATGGTTACAAATAAAGCAATAGCATCACAAATTTCACAAA
TAAAGCATTTTTTTCACTGCATTCTAGTTGTGGTTTGTCCAAACTCATCAATGTATCTTATCATGTCTGT
ATACCGTCGACCTCTAGCTAGAGCTTGGCGTAATCATGGTCATAGCTGTTTCCTGTGTGAAATTGTTATC
CGCTCACAATTCCACACAACATACGAGCCGGAAGCATAAAGTGTAAAGCCTGGGGTGCCTAATGAGTGAG
CTAACTCACATTAATTGCGTTGCGCTCACTGCCCGCTTTCCAGTCGGGAAACCTGTCGTGCCAGCTGCAT
TAATGAATCGGCCAACGCGCGGGGAGAGGCGGTTTGCGTATTGGGCGCTCTTCCGCTTCCTCGCTCACTG
ACTCGCTGCGCTCGGTCGTTCGGCTGCGGCGAGCGGTATCAGCTCACTCAAAGGCGGTAATACGGTTATC
CACAGAATCAGGGGATAACGCAGGAAAGAACATGTGAGCAAAAGGCCAGCAAAAGGCCAGGAACCGTAAA
AAGGCCGCGTTGCTGGCGTTTTTCCATAGGCTCCGCCCCCCTGACGAGCATCACAAAAATCGACGCTCAA
GTCAGAGGTGGCGAAACCCGACAGGACTATAAAGATACCAGGCGTTTCCCCCTGGAAGCTCCCTCGTGCG
CTCTCCTGTTCCGACCCTGCCGCTTACCGGATACCTGTCCGCCTTTCTCCCTTCGGGAAGCGTGGCGCTT
TCTCATAGCTCACGCTGTAGGTATCTCAGTTCGGTGTAGGTCGTTCGCTCCAAGCTGGGCTGTGTGCACG
AACCCCCCGTTCAGCCCGACCGCTGCGCCTTATCCGGTAACTATCGTCTTGAGTCCAACCCGGTAAGACA
CGACTTATCGCCACTGGCAGCAGCCACTGGTAACAGGATTAGCAGAGCGAGGTATGTAGGCGGTGCTACA
GAGTTCTTGAAGTGGTGGCCTAACTACGGCTACACTAGAAGAACAGTATTTGGTATCTGCGCTCTGCTGA
AGCCAGTTACCTTCGGAAAAAGAGTTGGTAGCTCTTGATCCGGCAAACAAACCACCGCTGGTAGCGGTGG
TTTTTTTGTTTGCAAGCAGCAGATTACGCGCAGAAAAAAAGGATCTCAAGAAGATCCTTTGATCTTTTCT
ACGGGGTCTGACGCTCAGTGGAACGAAAACTCACGTTAAGGGATTTTGGTCATGAGATTATCAAAAAGGA
TCTTCACCTAGATCCTTTTAAATTAAAAATGAAGTTTTAAATCAATCTAAAGTATATATGAGTAAACTTG
GTCTGACAGTTACCAATGCTTAATCAGTGAGGCACCTATCTCAGCGATCTGTCTATTTCGTTCATCCATA
GTTGCCTGACTCCCCGTCGTGTAGATAACTACGATACGGGAGGGCTTACCATCTGGCCCCAGTGCTGCAA
TGATACCGCGAGACCCACGCTCACCGGCTCCAGATTTATCAGCAATAAACCAGCCAGCCGGAAGGGCCGA
GCGCAGAAGTGGTCCTGCAACTTTATCCGCCTCCATCCAGTCTATTAATTGTTGCCGGGAAGCTAGAGTA
AGTAGTTCGCCAGTTAATAGTTTGCGCAACGTTGTTGCCATTGCTACAGGCATCGTGGTGTCACGCTCGT
CGTTTGGTATGGCTTCATTCAGCTCCGGTTCCCAACGATCAAGGCGAGTTACATGATCCCCCATGTTGTG
CAAAAAAGCGGTTAGCTCCTTCGGTCCTCCGATCGTTGTCAGAAGTAAGTTGGCCGCAGTGTTATCACTC
ATGGTTATGGCAGCACTGCATAATTCTCTTACTGTCATGCCATCCGTAAGATGCTTTTCTGTGACTGGTG
AGTACTCAACCAAGTCATTCTGAGAATAGTGTATGCGGCGACCGAGTTGCTCTTGCCCGGCGTCAATACG
GGATAATACCGCGCCACATAGCAGAACTTTAAAAGTGCTCATCATTGGAAAACGTTCTTCGGGGCGAAAA
CTCTCAAGGATCTTACCGCTGTTGAGATCCAGTTCGATGTAACCCACTCGTGCACCCAACTGATCTTCAG
CATCTTTTACTTTCACCAGCGTTTCTGGGTGAGCAAAAACAGGAAGGCAAAATGCCGCAAAAAAGGGAAT
AAGGGCGACACGGAAATGTTGAATACTCATACTCTTCCTTTTTCAATATTATTGAAGCATTTATCAGGGT
TATTGTCTCATGAGCGGATACATATTTGAATGTATTTAGAAAAATAAACAAATAGGGGTTCCGCGCACAT
TTCCCCGAAAAGTGCCACCTGACGTCGACGGATCGGGAGATCTCCCGATCCCCTATGGTGCACTCTCAGT
ACAATCTGCTCTGATGCCGCATAGTTAAGCCAGTATCTGCTCCCTGCTTGTGTGTTGGAGGTCGCTGAGT
AGTGCGCGAGCAAAATTTAAGCTACAACAAGGCAAGGCT
